>Addgene plasmid #84312 | pISH-Meis3 | addgene full sequence | sequence record 166152 | Addgene Assembled Sequence
GGGCGAATTGGGCCCGACGTCGCATGCTCCCGGCCGCCATGGCGGCCGCGGGAATTCGATTCTTGGCCAC
TCGGAGACCCTGGCACCCGGCGGGGACCTCGGGGACCTCCTGCCGCGATGAGCTCCAGGCCGTGACCTCC
CGAGCCCAGGACAGGCGGCGCCGGCTCATGGCCCGGAGGTATGATGAGCTGCGCCACTACCCAGGCATTA
CAGAGCACACGACAGCCCTGGCCAGCTTTTCAGAGGCAGCGCCTTCAGTACCTAGAGCCCCTGGGCCCTA
CACCCACACCGGCCACCCCAGCTCCAAGCTCCAGGCTTGGACAGCGACAGCTTGAAGAGAGAGAAGGATG
ACATCTATGGACACCCCCTCTTCCCACTCTTGGCCCTGGTCTTTGAGAAGTGTGAGCTGGCTACATGCTC
GCCCCGTGATGGGGCCTCGGCTGGGCTGGGTTCACCCCCAGGTGGTGACGTCTGCTCCTCTGACTCCTTC
AATGAGGATATTGCTGCCTTTGCTAAGCAGATCCGCTCCGAGAGGCCGCTGTTCTCTTCCAACCCGGAGC
TGGACAACCTGATGGTCCAGGCCATCCAGGTACTCCGGTTCCACCTGCTGGAGCTGGAGAAGGGGAAGAT
GCCCATAGACCTGGTGATTGAGGATCGGGATGGTAGTTGCAGGGAGGATCTTGAGGACTACGCAGCCTCC
TGCCCCAGCCTCCCAGACCAGAATACTACATGGATCAGAGACCATGAGGACAGTGGGTCTGTACATTTGG
GGACCCCAGGTCCATCCAGCGGAGGCCTGGCCTCCCAGAGTGGGGACAACTCAAGTGACCAAGGAGATGG
GCTGGACACAAGCGTAGCCTCTCCCAGCTCCGCAGGAGAGGATGAGGAATCACTAGTGAATTCGCGGCCG
CCTGCAGGTCGACCATATGGGAGAGCTCCCAACGCGTTGGATGCATAGCTTGAGTATTCTATAGTGTCAC
CTAAATAGCTTGGCGTAATCATGGTCATAGCTGTTTCCTGTGTGAAATTGTTATCCGCTCACAATTCCAC
ACAACATACGAGCCGGAAGCATAAAGTGTAAAGCCTGGGGTGCCTAATGAGTGAGCTAACTCACATTAAT
TGCGTTGCGCTCACTGCCCGCTTTCCAGTCGGGAAACCTGTCGTGCCAGCTGCATTAATGAATCGGCCAA
CGCGCGGGGAGAGGCGGTTTGCGTATTGGGCGCTCTTCCGCTTCCTCGCTCACTGACTCGCTGCGCTCGG
TCGTTCGGCTGCGGCGAGCGGTATCAGCTCACTCAAAGGCGGTAATACGGTTATCCACAGAATCAGGGGA
TAACGCAGGAAAGAACATGTGAGCAAAAGGCCAGCAAAAGGCCAGGAACCGTAAAAAGGCCGCGTTGCTG
GCGTTTTTCCATAGGCTCCGCCCCCCTGACGAGCATCACAAAAATCGACGCTCAAGTCAGAGGTGGCGAA
ACCCGACAGGACTATAAAGATACCAGGCGTTTCCCCCTGGAAGCTCCCTCGTGCGCTCTCCTGTTCCGAC
CCTGCCGCTTACCGGATACCTGTCCGCCTTTCTCCCTTCGGGAAGCGTGGCGCTTTCTCATAGCTCACGC
TGTAGGTATCTCAGTTCGGTGTAGGTCGTTCGCTCCAAGCTGGGCTGTGTGCACGAACCCCCCGTTCAGC
CCGACCGCTGCGCCTTATCCGGTAACTATCGTCTTGAGTCCAACCCGGTAAGACACGACTTATCGCCACT
GGCAGCAGCCACTGGTAACAGGATTAGCAGAGCGAGGTATGTAGGCGGTGCTACAGAGTTCTTGAAGTGG
TGGCCTAACTACGGCTACACTAGAAGAACAGTATTTGGTATCTGCGCTCTGCTGAAGCCAGTTACCTTCG
GAAAAAGAGTTGGTAGCTCTTGATCCGGCAAACAAACCACCGCTGGTAGCGGTGGTTTTTTTGTTTGCAA
GCAGCAGATTACGCGCAGAAAAAAAGGATCTCAAGAAGATCCTTTGATCTTTTCTACGGGGTCTGACGCT
CAGTGGAACGAAAACTCACGTTAAGGGATTTTGGTCATGAGATTATCAAAAAGGATCTTCACCTAGATCC
TTTTAAATTAAAAATGAAGTTTTAAATCAATCTAAAGTATATATGAGTAAACTTGGTCTGACAGTTACCA
ATGCTTAATCAGTGAGGCACCTATCTCAGCGATCTGTCTATTTCGTTCATCCATAGTTGCCTGACTCCCC
GTCGTGTAGATAACTACGATACGGGAGGGCTTACCATCTGGCCCCAGTGCTGCAATGATACCGCGAGACC
CACGCTCACCGGCTCCAGATTTATCAGCAATAAACCAGCCAGCCGGAAGGGCCGAGCGCAGAAGTGGTCC
TGCAACTTTATCCGCCTCCATCCAGTCTATTAATTGTTGCCGGGAAGCTAGAGTAAGTAGTTCGCCAGTT
AATAGTTTGCGCAACGTTGTTGCCATTGCTACAGGCATCGTGGTGTCACGCTCGTCGTTTGGTATGGCTT
CATTCAGCTCCGGTTCCCAACGATCAAGGCGAGTTACATGATCCCCCATGTTGTGCAAAAAAGCGGTTAG
CTCCTTCGGTCCTCCGATCGTTGTCAGAAGTAAGTTGGCCGCAGTGTTATCACTCATGGTTATGGCAGCA
CTGCATAATTCTCTTACTGTCATGCCATCCGTAAGATGCTTTTCTGTGACTGGTGAGTACTCAACCAAGT
CATTCTGAGAATAGTGTATGCGGCGACCGAGTTGCTCTTGCCCGGCGTCAATACGGGATAATACCGCGCC
ACATAGCAGAACTTTAAAAGTGCTCATCATTGGAAAACGTTCTTCGGGGCGAAAACTCTCAAGGATCTTA
CCGCTGTTGAGATCCAGTTCGATGTAACCCACTCGTGCACCCAACTGATCTTCAGCATCTTTTACTTTCA
CCAGCGTTTCTGGGTGAGCAAAAACAGGAAGGCAAAATGCCGCAAAAAAGGGAATAAGGGCGACACGGAA
ATGTTGAATACTCATACTCTTCCTTTTTCAATATTATTGAAGCATTTATCAGGGTTATTGTCTCATGAGC
GGATACATATTTGAATGTATTTAGAAAAATAAACAAATAGGGGTTCCGCGCACATTTCCCCGAAAAGTGC
CACCTGATGCGGTGTGAAATACCGCACAGATGCGTAAGGAGAAAATACCGCATCAGGAAATTGTAAGCGT
TAATATTTTGTTAAAATTCGCGTTAAATTTTTGTTAAATCAGCTCATTTTTTAACCAATAGGCCGAAATC
GGCAAAATCCCTTATAAATCAAAAGAATAGACCGAGATAGGGT
[37 nt withheld, positions 3334-3370]
AAAGAACGTGGACTCCAACGTCAAAGG
[49 nt withheld, positions 3398-3446]
T
[91 nt withheld, positions 3448-3538]
G
[124 nt withheld, positions 3540-3663]
CCATTCGCCATTCAGGCTGCGCAACTGTTGGGAAGGGCGATCGGTGCGGGCCTCTTCGCTATTACGCCAG
CTGGCGAAAGGGGGATGTGCTGCAAGGCGATTAAGTTGGGTAACGCCAGGGTTTTCCCAGTCACGACGTT
GTAAAACGACGGCCAGTGAATTGTAATACGACTCACTATA
Features (pLannotate 1.2.2; 15 found; start..end, strand, type, name):
    168..281     +  CDS            MEIS3 (fragment): MEIS3_HUMAN - Also known as MRG2. Experimental evidence at protein level: Swiss-Prot protein existence level 1. Transcriptional regulator which directly modulates PDPK1 expression, thus promoting survival of pancreatic beta-cells. Also regulates expression of NDFIP1, BNIP3, and CCNG1. From Homo sapiens (Human).
    284..889     +  CDS            MEIS3 (fragment): MEIS3_HUMAN - Also known as MRG2. Experimental evidence at protein level: Swiss-Prot protein existence level 1. Transcriptional regulator which directly modulates PDPK1 expression, thus promoting survival of pancreatic beta-cells. Also regulates expression of NDFIP1, BNIP3, and CCNG1. From Homo sapiens (Human).
    894..956     -  CDS            VESPI_VESMG (fragment): Experimental evidence at protein level: Swiss-Prot protein existence level 1. Shows contractile activity on isolated ileum smooth muscle. From Vespa magnifica (Hornet).
    968..986     -  promoter       SP6 promoter: promoter for bacteriophage SP6 RNA polymerase
   1028..1044    -  protein_bind   lac operator: The lac repressor binds to the lac operator to inhibit transcription in E. coli. This inhibition can be relieved by adding lactose or isopropyl-β-D-thiogalactopyranoside (IPTG). lac repressor encoded by lacI
   1052..1082    -  promoter       lac promoter: promoter for the E. coli lac operon
   1097..1118    -  protein_bind   CAP binding site: CAP binding activates transcription in the presence of cAMP. E. coli catabolite activator protein
   1131..1223    -  CDS            lacI (fragment): lac repressor; lacI; The lac repressor binds to the lac operator to inhibit transcription in E. coli. This inhibition can be relieved by adding lactose or isopropyl-β-D-thiogalactopyranoside (IPTG).
   1406..1994    -  rep_origin     ori: high-copy-number ColE1/pMB1/pBR322/pUC origin of replication
   2165..3025    -  CDS            AmpR: β-lactamase; bla; confers resistance to ampicillin, carbenicillin, and related antibiotics
   3026..3130    -  promoter       AmpR promoter: bla
   3157..3207    +  misc_feature   bom (fragment): basis of mobility region from pBR322
   3235..3663    -  rep_origin     f1 ori (sequence partly withheld): f1 bacteriophage origin of replication; arrow indicates direction of (+) strand synthesis
   3667..3824    -  CDS            lacZα (fragment): LacZα fragment of β-galactosidase; lacZ fragment
   3827..2       +  promoter       T7 promoter (across the origin): promoter for bacteriophage T7 RNA polymerase
