[The description below was written by a language model from this plasmid's Addgene catalogue record and pLannotate feature annotations shown in this document.]
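Description:
pISH-Meis3 is a riboprobe template plasmid built on the commercial pGEM-T Easy cloning vector, carrying an 828 bp fragment of the mouse Meis3 homeobox gene (also known as Mrg2). It is propagated in E. coli as a high-copy plasmid from a ColE1/pUC-type origin and selected with ampicillin through the β-lactamase gene and its native promoter. The backbone also retains an f1 phage origin and the lac promoter/operator with lacZα remnants, the blue/white screening region that is interrupted by the cloned insert. The assembled sequence of 3,843 nt matches the stated backbone plus insert.

The Meis3 fragment sits between opposing bacteriophage T7 and SP6 RNA polymerase promoters, so either strand can be transcribed in vitro. In the annotated sequence the insert reads in the same direction as the T7 promoter, with the SP6 promoter downstream pointing back into it. This agrees with the depositor's note that linearising with NcoI and transcribing with SP6 polymerase gives the antisense probe. The automated annotation labels the insert as fragments of human MEIS3, which reflects homology matching to the closest database protein rather than the source species, recorded as mouse. A short adjacent hit to a hornet peptide is most likely a spurious match in the polylinker region.

The plasmid has no eukaryotic promoter and is explicitly not meant for gene expression. Its purpose is the synthesis of labelled RNA probes for in situ hybridization to detect Meis3 transcripts, and it was deposited in connection with a survey of homeobox gene expression in the mouse olfactory epithelium.
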