Addgene plasmid #84312: pISH-Meis3
Purpose: Use to synthesize riboprobes for in situ hybridization (ISH) probe for Meis3. Not for gene expression.
Depositing lab: Peter Mombaerts. Depositing organization: Max Planck Research Unit for Neurogenetics. Publication: Expression of homeobox genes in the mouse olfactory epithelium. Parrilla M, Chang I, Degl'Innocenti A, Omura M. J Comp Neurol. 2016 Oct 1;524(14):2713-39. doi: 10.1002/cne.24051. Epub 2016 Jun 19. PubMed 27243442.
Backbone
  Vector backbone: pGEM-T easy
  Backbone manufacturer: Promega
  Backbone size w/o insert (bp): 3015
Growth in bacteria
  Bacterial resistance: Ampicillin, 100 μg/mL
  Growth temperature: 37°C
  Growth strain: DH5alpha
  Copy number: High Copy
Gene/Insert
  Gene/Insert name: Meis3
  Species: M. musculus (mouse)
  Insert size (bp): 828
  Entrez Gene: Meis3 (a.k.a. AI573393, Mrg2)
  Cloning method: Unknown
  Sequencing primers: 5′ T7; 3′ SP6
Terms and licenses: Academic/Nonprofit Terms; Industry Terms: Not Available to Industry
Depositor comments: NcoI digestion and SP6 RNA polymerase for antisense probe
How to cite: pISH-Meis3 was a gift from Peter Mombaerts (Addgene plasmid # 84312 ; http://n2t.net/addgene:84312 ; RRID:Addgene_84312)
