>Addgene plasmid #84312 | pISH-Meis3 | addgene partial sequence | sequence record 166149 | T7 5'-TAATACGACTCACTATAGGG-3'
CTCCCGGCCGCCATGGCGGCCGCGGGAATTCGATTCTTGGCCACTCGGAGACCCTGGCACCCGGCGGGGA
CCTCGGGGACCTCCTGCCGCGATGAGCTCCAGGCCGTGACCTCCCGAGCCCAGGACAGGCGGCGCCGGCT
CATGGCCCGGAGGTATGATGAGCTGCGCCACTACCCAGGCATTACAGAGCACACGACAGCCCTGGCCAGC
TTTTCAGAGGCAGCGCCTTCAGTACCTAGAGCCCCTGGGCCCTACACCCACACCGGCCACCCCAGCTCCA
AGCTCCAGGCTTGGACAGCGACAGCTTGAAGAGAGAGAAGGATGACATCTATGGACACCCCCTCTTCCCA
CTCTTGGCCCTGGTCTTTGAGAAGTGTGAGCTGGCTACATGCTCGCCCCGTGATGGGGCCTCGGCTGGGC
TGGGTTCACCCCCAGGTGGTGACGTCTGCTCCTCTGACTCCTTCAATGAGGATATTGCTGCCTTTGCTAA
GCAGATCCGCTCCGAGAGGCCGCTGTTCTCTTCCAACCCGGAGCTGGACAACCTGATGGTCCAGGCCATC
CAGGTACTCCGGTTCCACCTGCTGGAGCTGGAGAAGGGGAAGATGCCCATAGACCTGGTGATTGAGGATC
GGGATGGTAGTTGCAGGGAGGATCTTGAGGACTACGCAGCCTCCTGCCCCAGCCTCCCAGACCAGAATAC
TACATGGATCAGAGACCATGAGGACAGTGGGTCTGTACATTTGGGGACCCCAGGTCCATCCAGCGGAGGC
CTGGCCTCCCAGAGTGGGGACAACTCAAGTGACCAAGGAGATGGGCTGGACACAAGCGTAGCCTCTCCCA
GCTCCGCAGGAGAGGATGAGGAATCACTAGTGAATTCGCGGCCGCCTGCAGGTCGACCATATGGGAGAGC
TCCCAACGCGTTGGATGCATAGCTTGAGTATTCTATAGTGTCACCTAAATAGCTTGGCGTAAT
