>Addgene plasmid #84312 | pISH-Meis3 | addgene partial sequence | sequence record 166151 | SP6 5'-ATTTAGGTGACACTATAG-3'
ATCCAACGCGTTGGGAGCTCTCCCATATGGTCGACCTGCAGGCGGCCGCGAATTCACTAGTGATTCCTCA
TCCTCTCCTGCGGAGCTGGGAGAGGCTACGCTTGTGTCCAGCCCATCTCCTTGGTCACTTGAGTTGTCCC
CACTCTGGGAGGCCAGGCCTCCGCTGGATGGACCTGGGGTCCCCAAATGTACAGACCCACTGTCCTCATG
GTCTCTGATCCATGTAGTATTCTGGTCTGGGAGGCTGGGGCAGGAGGCTGCGTAGTCCTCAAGATCCTCC
CTGCAACTACCATCCCGATCCTCAATCACCAGGTCTATGGGCATCTTCCCCTTCTCCAGCTCCAGCAGGT
GGAACCGGAGTACCTGGATGGCCTGGACCATCAGGTTGTCCAGCTCCGGGTTGGAAGAGAACAGCGGCCT
CTCGGAGCGGATCTGCTTAGCAAAGGCAGCAATATCCTCATTGAAGGAGTCAGAGGAGCAGACGTCACCA
CCTGGGGGTGAACCCAGCCCAGCCGAGGCCCCATCACGGGGCGAGCATGTAGCCAGCTCACACTTCTCAA
AGACCAGGGCCAAGAGTGGGAAGAGGGGGTGTCCATAGATGTCATCCTTCTCTCTCTTCAAGCTGTCGCT
GTCCAAGCCTGGAGCTTGGAGCTGGGGTGGCCGGTGTGGGTGTAGGGCCCAGGGGCTCTAGGTACTGAAG
GCGCTGCCTCTGAAAAGCTGGCCAGGGCTGTCGTGTGCTCTGTAATGCCTGGGTAGTGGCGCAGCTCATC
ATACCTCCGGGCCATGAGCCGGCGCCGCCTGTCCTGGGCTCGGGAGGTCACGGCCTGGAGCTCATCGCGG
CAGGAGGTCCCCGAGGTCCCCGCCGGGTGCCAGGGTCTCCGAGTGGCCAAGAATCGAATTCCCGCGGCCG
CCATGGCGGCCGGGAGCATGCGACGTCGGGCCCAATTCGCCCTATAGTGAGTCGTATTACAATTCACTGG
CCGTCGTTTTACAACGTCGTGACTGG
