>Addgene plasmid #84312 | pISH-Meis3 | depositor partial sequence | sequence record 170983 | insert
TCTTGGCCACTCGGAGACCCTGGCACCCGGCGGGGACCTCGGGGACCTCCTGCCGCGATGAGCTCCAGGC
CGTGACCTCCCGAGCCCAGGACAGGCGGCGCCGGCTCATGGCCCGGAGGTATGATGAGCTGCGCCACTAC
CCAGGCATTACAGAGCACACGACAGCCCTGGCCAGCTTTTCAGAGGCAGCGCCTTCAGTACCTAGAGCCC
CTGGGCCCTACACCCACACCGGCCACCCCAGCTCCAAGCTCCAGGCTTGGACAGCGACAGCTTGAAGAGA
GAGAAGGATGACATCTATGGACACCCCCTCTTCCCACTCTTGGCCCTGGTCTTTGAGAAGTGTGAGCTGG
CTACATGCTCGCCCCGTGATGGGGCCTCGGCTGGGCTGGGTTCACCCCCAGGTGGTGACGTCTGCTCCTC
TGACTCCTTCAATGAGGATATTGCTGCCTTTGCTAAGCAGATCCGCTCCGAGAGGCCGCTGTTCTCTTCC
AACCCGGAGCTGGACAACCTGATGGTCCAGGCCATCCAGGTACTCCGGTTCCACCTGCTGGAGCTGGAGA
AGGGGAAGATGCCCATAGACCTGGTGATTGAGGATCGGGATGGTAGTTGCAGGGAGGATCTTGAGGACTA
CGCAGCCTCCTGCCCCAGCCTCCCAGACCAGAATACTACATGGATCAGAGACCATGAGGACAGTGGGTCT
GTACATTTGGGGACCCCAGGTCCATCCAGCGGAGGCCTGGCCTCCCAGAGTGGGGACAACTCAAGTGACC
AAGGAGATGGGCTGGACACAAGCGTAGCCTCTCCCAGCTCCGCAGGAGAGGATGAGGA
